Addgene plasmid #107387: plenti-CAG-IKZF1-V1-FLAG-IRES-GFP
Purpose: Lentiviral expression of IKZF1-V1-FLAG
Depositing lab: William Kaelin. Depositing organization: Dana-Farber Cancer Institute. Publication: The myeloma drug lenalidomide promotes the cereblon-dependent destruction of Ikaros proteins. Lu G, Middleton RE, Sun H, Naniong M, Ott CJ, Mitsiades CS, Wong KK, Bradner JE, Kaelin WG Jr. Science. 2014 Jan 17;343(6168):305-9. doi: 10.1126/science.1244917. Epub 2013 Nov 29. PubMed 24292623.
Backbone
  Vector backbone: plenti-CAG-gate-FLAG-IRES-GFP
  Vector type: Mammalian Expression, Lentiviral
Growth in bacteria
  Bacterial resistance: Kanamycin, 50 μg/mL
  Growth temperature: 30°C
  Growth strain: NEB Stable
  Copy number: Unknown
Gene/Insert
  Gene/Insert name: IKZF1-V1 (alt names: IKAROS Family Zinc Finger 1; Ikaros)
  Species: H. sapiens (human)
  Entrez Gene: IKZF1 (a.k.a. CVID13, Hs.54452, IK1, IKAROS, LYF1, LyF-1, PPP1R92, PRO0758, ZNFN1A1)
  Promoter: CAG
  Tag / fusion protein: FLAG (C terminal on backbone)
  Cloning method: Gateway Cloning
Terms and licenses: Academic/Nonprofit Terms; Industry Terms: Not Available to Industry
How to cite: plenti-CAG-IKZF1-V1-FLAG-IRES-GFP was a gift from William Kaelin (Addgene plasmid # 107387 ; http://n2t.net/addgene:107387 ; RRID:Addgene_107387)
