[The description below was written by a language model from this plasmid's Addgene catalogue record and pLannotate feature annotations shown in this document.]
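Description:
plenti-CAG-IKZF1-V1-FLAG-IRES-GFP is an 11.6 kb self-inactivating HIV-1-based lentiviral transfer plasmid for expressing human IKZF1 (Ikaros, the V1 variant) in mammalian cells. It derives from the Gateway destination backbone plenti-CAG-gate-FLAG-IRES-GFP. The plasmid replicates in bacteria through a high-copy ColE1/pUC-type origin and is selected with kanamycin via a Tn5 NeoR/KanR gene. This gene sits behind both a bacterial bla promoter and the SV40 early promoter and ends with an HSV TK polyadenylation signal, so in principle it could also confer G418 resistance on transfected mammalian cells. It lies outside the LTRs, however, and would not be carried into transduced cells. An f1 origin and an SV40 origin are also present in the backbone.

The viral genome is transcribed from a CMV enhancer/promoter fused to a truncated 5' LTR, an arrangement that typically makes packaging Tat-independent. It carries the Ψ packaging signal with a gag fragment, the RRE for Rev-dependent export, the cPPT/CTS, and a ΔU3 3' LTR that inactivates LTR promoter activity after integration. Internally, the CAG promoter (CMV enhancer, chicken β-actin promoter and chimeric intron) drives the IKZF1 coding sequence. The insert is flanked by attB1 and attB2 sites left by Gateway recombination and is fused at its C terminus to a backbone-encoded FLAG epitope. An EMCV IRES then allows EGFP to be translated from the same transcript, so transduced cells can be identified by fluorescence, and a WPRE downstream enhances transcript expression. The stated purpose is lentiviral expression of FLAG-tagged IKZF1. The associated study concerns cereblon-dependent degradation of Ikaros proteins induced by lenalidomide, where a tagged, GFP-marked Ikaros construct would allow protein levels to be followed.
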