Features (pLannotate 1.2.2; 33 found; start..end, strand, type, name):
     63..442     +  enhancer       CMV enhancer: human cytomegalovirus immediate early enhancer
    444..553     +  promoter       chicken β-actin promoter (fragment): contains a 21-bp deletion relative to the standard chicken β-actin promoter
    545..666     +  promoter       chicken β-actin promoter (fragment): contains a 21-bp deletion relative to the standard chicken β-actin promoter
    667..1683    +  intron         chimeric intron: chimera between introns from chicken β-actin and rabbit β-globin
   1800..1817    +  protein_bind   attB1 (fragment): mutant version of attB; core recombination site for the Gateway® BP reaction BP Clonase™
   1823..3379    +  CDS            IKZF1: IKZF1_HUMAN - Also known as IK1, IKAROS, LYF1, ZNFN1A1. Experimental evidence at protein level: Swiss-Prot protein existence level 1. Transcription regulator of hematopoietic cell differentiation (PubMed:17934067). Binds gamma-satellite DNA (PubMed:17135265, PubMed:19141594). Plays a role in the development of lymphocytes, B- and T-cells. Binds and activates the enhancer (delta-A element) of the CD3-delta gene. Repressor of the TDT (fikzfterminal deoxynucleotidyltransferase) gene during thymocyte differentiation. Regulates transcription through association with both HDAC-dependent and HDAC-ind
   3381..3405    -  protein_bind   attB2: mutant version of attB; recombination site for the Gateway® BP reaction BP Clonase™
   3428..3448    +  CDS            FLAG (fragment): FLAG® epitope tag, followed by an enterokinase cleavage site
   3472..4032    +  misc_feature   IRES: internal ribosome entry site (IRES) of the encephalomyocarditis virus (EMCV)
   4035..4754    +  CDS            EGFP: the original enhanced GFP (Yang et al., 1996) mammalian codon-optimized
   4766..4796    +  misc_feature   MCS (fragment): pUC18/19 multiple cloning site
   4831..5419    +  misc_feature   WPRE: woodchuck hepatitis virus posttranscriptional regulatory element
   5420..5439    +  misc_feature   MCS (fragment): pBluescript multiple cloning site
   5441..5626    +  CDS            nef (fragment): NEF_HV1Z2 - Experimental evidence at protein level: Swiss-Prot protein existence level 1. Extracellular Nef protein targets CD4(+) T-lymphocytes for apoptosis by interacting with CXCR4 surface receptors. From Human immunodeficiency virus type 1 group M subtype D (isolate Z2/CDC-Z34) (HIV-1).
   5628..5861    +  LTR            3' LTR (ΔU3): self-inactivating 3' long terminal repeat (LTR) from HIV-1
   5933..6054    +  polyA_signal   SV40 poly(A) signal: SV40 polyadenylation signal
   6094..6229    +  rep_origin     SV40 ori: SV40 origin of replication
   6250..6268    -  promoter       T7 promoter: promoter for bacteriophage T7 RNA polymerase
   6291..6649    -  rep_origin     f1 ori (sequence partly withheld): f1 bacteriophage origin of replication; arrow indicates direction of (+) strand synthesis
   6676..6780    +  promoter       AmpR promoter: bla
   6782..7139    +  promoter       SV40 promoter: SV40 enhancer and early promoter
   7174..7968    +  CDS            NeoR/KanR: aminoglycoside phosphotransferase from Tn5; aph(3')-II (or nptII); confers resistance to neomycin, kanamycin, and G418 (Geneticin®)
   7989..8141    +  CDS            ble (fragment): BLE_KLEPN - Experimental evidence at protein level: Swiss-Prot protein existence level 1. Binding protein with a strong affinity to the bleomycin family of antibiotics. Binds to CL990; an antimitotic-antibiotic compound. From Klebsiella pneumoniae.
   8200..8247    +  polyA_signal   HSV TK poly(A) signal: herpes simplex virus thymidine kinase polyadenylation signal (Cole and Stacy, 1985)
   8576..9164    +  rep_origin     ori: high-copy-number ColE1/pMB1/pBR322/pUC origin of replication
   9339..9642    +  enhancer       CMV enhancer: human cytomegalovirus immediate early enhancer
   9643..9842    +  promoter       CMV promoter: human cytomegalovirus (CMV) immediate early promoter
   9860..10040   +  LTR            5' LTR (truncated): truncated 5' long terminal repeat (LTR) from HIV-1
  10087..10212   +  misc_feature   HIV-1 Ψ: packaging signal of human immunodeficiency virus type 1
  10196..10534   +  CDS            HIV-1 gag (fragment): gag protein from human immunodeficiency virus 1; gag
  10709..10942   +  misc_feature   RRE: The Rev response element (RRE) of HIV-1 allows for Rev-dependent mRNA export from the nucleus to the cytoplasm.
  11319..11419   +  CDS            Rev (fragment): human immunodeficiency virus 1 (HIV-1) Rev protein; rev; enhances nuclear export of unspliced and incompletely spliced viral mRNAs
  11469..11586   +  misc_feature   cPPT/CTS: central polypurine tract and central termination sequence of HIV-1
>Addgene plasmid #107387 | plenti-CAG-IKZF1-V1-FLAG-IRES-GFP | addgene full sequence | sequence record 262546 | Addgene NGS Result
GTTAGTACCGGGCCCGCTCTAGCCCTAGATTTAAATCGATGTACGGGCCAGATATACGCGTTGACATTGA
TTATTGACTAGTTATTAATAGTAATCAATTACGGGGTCATTAGTTCATAGCCCATATATGGAGTTCCGCG
TTACATAACTTACGGTAAATGGCCCGCCTGGCTGACCGCCCAACGACCCCCGCCCATTGACGTCAATAAT
GACGTATGTTCCCATAGTAACGCCAATAGGGACTTTCCATTGACGTCAATGGGTGGAGTATTTACGGTAA
ACTGCCCACTTGGCAGTACATCAAGTGTATCATATGCCAAGTACGCCCCCTATTGACGTCAATGACGGTA
AATGGCCCGCCTGGCATTATGCCCAGTACATGACCTTATGGGACTTTCCTACTTGGCAGTACATCTACGT
ATTAGTCATCGCTATTACCATGGTCGAGGTGAGCCCCACGTTCTGCTTCACTCTCCCCATCTCCCCCCCC
TCCCCACCCCCAATTTTGTATTTATTTATTTTTTAATTATTTTGTGCAGCGATGGGGGCGGGGSGAGGCG
GAGAGGTGCGGCGGCAGCCAATCAGAGCGGCGCGCTCCGAAAGTTTCCTTTTATGGCGAGGCGGCGGCGG
CGGCGGCCCTATAAAAAGCGAAGCGCGCGGCGGGCGGGAGTCGCTGCGCGCTGCCTTCGCCCCGTGCCCC
GCTCCGCCGCCGCCTCGCGCCGCCCGCCCCGGCTCTGACTGACCGCGTTACTCCCACAGGTGAGCGGGCG
GGACGGCCCTTCTCCTCCGGGCTGTAATTAGCGCTTGGTTTAATGACGGCTTGTTTCTTTTCTGTGGCTG
CGTGAAAGCCTTGAGGGGCTCCGGGAGGGCCCTTTGTGCGGGGGGAGCGGCTCGGGGGGTGCGTGCGTGT
GTGTGTGCGTGGGGAGCGCCGCGTGCGGCTCCGCGCTGCCCGGCGGCTGTGAGCGCTGCGGGCGCGGCGC
GGGGCTTTGTGCGCTCCGCAGTGTGCGCGAGGGGAGCGCGGCCGGGGGCGGTGCCCCGCGGTGCGGGGGG
GGCTGCGAGGGGAACAAAGGCTGCGTGCGGGGTGTGTGCGTGGGGGGGTGAGCAGGGGGTGTGGGCGCGT
CGGTCGGGCTGCAACCCCCCCTGCACCCCCCTCCCCGAGTTGCTGAGCACGGCCCGGCTTCGGGTGCGGG
GCTCCGTACGGGGCGTGGCGCGGGGCTCGCCGTGCCGGGCGGGGGGTGGCGGCAGGTGGGGGTGCCGGGC
GGGGCGGGGCCGCCTCGGGCCGGGGAGGGCTCGGGGGAGGGGCGCGGCGGCCCCCGGAGCGCCGGCGGCT
GTCGAGGCGCGGCGAGCCGCAGCCATTGCCTTTTATGGTAATCGTGCGAGAGGGCGCAGGGACTTCCTTT
GTCCCAAATCTGTGCGGAGCCGAAATCTGGGAGGCGCCGCCGCACCCCCTCTAGCGGGCGCGGGGCGAAG
CGGTGCGGCGCCGGCAGGAAGGAAATGGGCGGGGAGGGCCTTCGTGCGTCGCCGCGCCGCCGTCCCCTTC
TCCCTCTCCAGCCTCGGGGCTGTCCGCGGGGGGACGGCTGCCTTCGGGGGGGACGGGGCAGGGCGGGGTT
CGGCTTCTGGCGTGTGACCGGCGGCTCTAGAGCCTCTGCTAACCATGTTCATGCCTTCTTCTTTTTCCTA
CAGCTCCTGGGCAACGTGCTGGTTATTGTGCTGTCTCATCATTTTGGCAAAGAATTCCCCTAGCCGCGGA
ATCTAGACTGCCGGATCGAATTGTCGACGAATTCGGATCTGGCCAATCACAAGTTTGTACAAAAAAGTTG
GCATGGATGCTGATGAGGGTCAAGACATGTCCCAAGTTTCAGGGAAGGAAAGCCCCCCTGTAAGCGATAC
TCCAGATGAGGGCGATGAGCCCATGCCGATCCCCGAGGACCTCTCCACCACCTCGGGAGGACAGCAAAGC
TCCAAGAGTGACAGAGTCGTGGCCAGTAATGTTAAAGTAGAGACTCAGAGTGATGAAGAGAATGGGCGTG
CCTGTGAAATGAATGGGGAAGAATGTGCGGAGGATTTACGAATGCTTGATGCCTCGGGAGAGAAAATGAA
TGGCTCCCACAGGGACCAAGGCAGCTCGGCTTTGTCGGGAGTTGGAGGCATTCGACTTCCTAACGGAAAA
CTAAAGTGTGATATCTGTGGGATCATTTGCATCGGGCCCAATGTGCTCATGGTTCACAAAAGAAGCCACA
CTGGAGAACGGCCCTTCCAGTGCAATCAGTGCGGGGCCTCATTCACCCAGAAGGGCAACCTGCTCCGGCA
CATCAAGCTGCATTCCGGGGAGAAGCCCTTCAAATGCCACCTCTGCAACTACGCCTGCCGCCGGAGGGAC
GCCCTCACTGGCCACCTGAGGACGCACTCCGTTGGTAAACCTCACAAATGTGGATATTGTGGCCGAAGCT
ATAAACAGCGAAGCTCTTTAGAGGAACATAAAGAGCGCTGCCACAACTACTTGGAAAGCATGGGCCTTCC
GGGCACACTGTACCCAGTCATTAAAGAAGAAACTAATCACAGTGAAATGGCAGAAGACCTGTGCAAGATA
GGATCAGAGAGATCTCTCGTGCTGGACAGACTAGCAAGTAACGTCGCCAAACGTAAGAGCTCTATGCCTC
AGAAATTTCTTGGGGACAAGGGCCTGTCCGACACGCCCTACGACAGCAGCGCCAGCTACGAGAAGGAGAA
CGAAATGATGAAGTCCCACGTGATGGACCAAGCCATCAACAACGCCATCAACTACCTGGGGGCCGAGTCC
CTGCGCCCGCTGGTGCAGACGCCCCCGGGCGGTTCCGAGGTGGTCCCGGTCATCAGCCCGATGTACCAGC
TGCACAAGCCGCTCGCGGAGGGCACCCCGCGCTCCAACCACTCGGCCCAGGACAGCGCCGTGGAGAACCT
GCTGCTGCTCTCCAAGGCCAAGTTGGTGCCCTCGGAGCGCGAGGCGTCCCCGAGCAACAGCTGCCAAGAC
TCCACGGACACCGAGAGCAACAACGAGGAGCAGCGCAGCGGTCTCATCTACCTGACCAACCACATCGCCC
CGCACGCGCGCAACGGGCTGTCGCTCAAGGAGGAGCACCGCGCCTACGACCTGCTGCGCGCCGCCTCCGA
GAACTCGCAGGACGCGCTCCGCGTGGTCAGCACCAGCGGGGAGCAGATGAAGGTGTACAAGTGCGAACAC
TGCCGGGTGCTCTTCCTGGATCACGTCATGTACACCATCCACATGGGCTGCCACGGCTTCCGTGATCCTT
TTGAGTGCAACATGTGCGGCTACCACAGCCAGGACCGGTACGAGTTCTCGTCGCACATAACGCGAGGGGA
GCACCGCTTCCACATGAGCTACCCAACTTTCTTGTACAAAGTGGTGGGAGGAGGTGGATCTGGCGACTAC
AAGGACGACGATGACAAGTGACTCGAGCGGGATCAATTCCGCCCCCCCCCTAACGTTACTGGCCGAAGCC
GCTTGGAATAAGGCCGGTGTGCGTTTGTCTATATGTTATTTTCCACCATATTGCCGTCTTTTGGCAATGT
GAGGGCCCGGAAACCTGGCCCTGTCTTCTTGACGAGCATTCCTAGGGGTCTTTCCCCTCTCGCCAAAGGA
ATGCAAGGTCTGTTGAATGTCGTGAAGGAAGCAGTTCCTCTGGAAGCTTCTTGAAGACAAACAACGTCTG
TAGCGACCCTTTGCAGGCAGCGGAACCCCCCACCTGGCGACAGGTGCCTCTGCGGCCAAAAGCCACGTGT
ATAAGATACACCTGCAAAGGCGGCACAACCCCAGTGCCACGTTGTGAGTTGGATAGTTGTGGAAAGAGTC
AAATGGCTCTCCTCAAGCGTATTCAACAAGGGGCTGAAGGATGCCCAGAAGGTACCCCATTGTATGGGAT
CTGATCTGGGGCCTCGGTGCACATGCTTTACATGTGTTTAGTCGAGGTTAAAAAAACGTCTAGGCCCCCC
GAACCACGGGGACGTGGTTTTCCTTTGAAAAACACGATAATACCATGGTGAGCAAGGGCGAGGAGCTGTT
CACCGGGGTGGTGCCCATCCTGGTCGAGCTGGACGGCGACGTAAACGGCCACAAGTTCAGCGTGTCCGGC
GAGGGCGAGGGCGATGCCACCTACGGCAAGCTGACCCTGAAGTTCATCTGCACCACCGGCAAGCTGCCCG
TGCCCTGGCCCACCCTCGTGACCACCCTGACCTACGGCGTGCAGTGCTTCAGCCGCTACCCCGACCACAT
GAAGCAGCACGACTTCTTCAAGTCCGCCATGCCCGAAGGCTACGTCCAGGAGCGCACCATCTTCTTCAAG
GACGACGGCAACTACAAGACCCGCGCCGAGGTGAAGTTCGAGGGCGACACCCTGGTGAACCGCATCGAGC
TGAAGGGCATCGACTTCAAGGAGGACGGCAACATCCTGGGGCACAAGCTGGAGTACAACTACAACAGCCA
CAACGTCTATATCATGGCCGACAAGCAGAAGAACGGCATCAAGGTGAACTTCAAGATCCGCCACAACATC
GAGGACGGCAGCGTGCAGCTCGCCGACCACTACCAGCAGAACACCCCCATCGGCGACGGCCCCGTGCTGC
TGCCCGACAACCACTACCTGAGCACCCAGTCCGCCCTGAGCAAAGACCCCAACGAGAAGCGCGATCACAT
GGTCCTGCTGGAGTTCGTGACCGCCGCCGGGATCACTCTCGGCATGGACGAGCTGTACAAGTAAAGCGGC
CGCGACTCTAGAGTCGACCTGCAGGCATGCAAGCTTCAGGTAGCCGGCTAACGTTATCAAGCTTATCGAT
AATCAACCTCTGGATTACAAAATTTGTGAAAGATTGACTGGTATTCTTAACTATGTTGCTCCTTTTACGC
TATGTGGATACGCTGCTTTAATGCCTTTGTATCATGCTATTGCTTCCCGTATGGCTTTCATTTTCTCCTC
CTTGTATAAATCCTGGTTGCTGTCTCTTTATGAGGAGTTGTGGCCCGTTGTCAGGCAACGTGGCGTGGTG
TGCACTGTGTTTGCTGACGCAACCCCCACTGGTTGGGGCATTGCCACCACCTGTCAGCTCCTTTCCGGGA
CTTTCGCTTTCCCCCTCCCTATTGCCACGGCGGAACTCATCGCCGCCTGCCTTGCCCGCTGCTGGACAGG
GGCTCGGCTGTTGGGCACTGACAATTCCGTGGTGTTGTCGGGGAAATCATCGTCCTTTCCTTGGCTGCTC
GCCTGTGTTGCCACCTGGATTCTGCGCGGGACGTCCTTCTGCTACGTCCCTTCGGCCCTCAATCCAGCGG
ACCTTCCTTCCCGCGGCCTGCTGCCGGCTCTGCGGCCTCTTCCGCGTCTTCGCCTTCGCCCTCAGACGAG
TCGGATCTCCCTTTGGGCCGCCTCCCCGCATCGATACCGTCGACCTCGATCGAGACCTAGAAAAACATGG
AGCAATCACAAGTAGCAATACAGCAGCTACCAATGCTGATTGTGCCTGGCTAGAAGCACAAGAGGAGGAG
GAGGTGGGTTTTCCAGTCACACCTCAGGTACCTTTAAGACCAATGACTTACAAGGCAGCTGTAGATCTTA
GCCACTTTTTAAAAGAAAAGGGGGGACTGGAAGGGCTAATTCACTCCCAACGAAGACAAGATCTGCTTTT
TGCTTGTACTGGGTCTCTCTGGTTAGACCAGATCTGAGCCTGGGAGCTCTCTGGCTAACTAGGGAACCCA
CTGCTTAAGCCTCAATAAAGCTTGCCTTGAGTGCTTCAAGTAGTGTGTGCCCGTCTGTTGTGTGACTCTG
GTAACTAGAGATCCCTCAGACCCTTTTAGTCAGTGTGGAAAATCTCTAGCAGTAGTAGTTCATGTCATCT
TATTATTCAGTATTTATAACTTGCAAAGAAATGAATATCAGAGAGTGAGAGGAACTTGTTTATTGCAGCT
TATAATGGTTACAAATAAAGCAATAGCATCACAAATTTCACAAATAAAGCATTTTTTTCACTGCATTCTA
GTTGTGGTTTGTCCAAACTCATCAATGTATCTTATCATGTCTGGCTCTAGCTATCCCGCCCCTAACTCCG
CCCATCCCGCCCCTAACTCCGCCCAGTTCCGCCCATTCTCCGCCCCATGGCTGACTAATTTTTTTTATTT
ATGCAGAGGCCGAGGCCGCCTCGGCCTCTGAGCTATTCCAGAAGTAGTGAGGAGGCTTTTTTGGAGGCCT
AGGGACGTACCCAATTCGCCCTATAGTGAGTCGTATTAGCATGTGAGCAAAAGGCCAGCATAAATCAAAA
GAATAGACCGAGATAGGGT
[37 nt withheld, positions 6320-6356]
AAAGAACGTGGACTCCAACGTCAAAGG
[49 nt withheld, positions 6384-6432]
T
[91 nt withheld, positions 6434-6524]
G
[124 nt withheld, positions 6526-6649]
CAGGTGGCACTTTTCGGGGAAATGTGCGCGGAACCCCTATTTGTTTATTTTTCTAAATACATTCAAATAT
GTATCCGCTCATGAGACAATAACCCTGATAAATGCTTCAATAATATTGAAAAAGGAAGAGTCCTGAGGCG
GAAAGAACCAGCTGTGGAATGTGTGTCAGTTAGGGTGTGGAAAGTCCCCAGGCTCCCCAGCAGGCAGAAG
TATGCAAAGCATGCATCTCAATTAGTCAGCAACCAGGTGTGGAAAGTCCCCAGGCTCCCCAGCAGGCAGA
AGTATGCAAAGCATGCATCTCAATTAGTCAGCAACCATAGTCCCGCCCCTAACTCCGCCCATCCCGCCCC
TAACTCCGCCCAGTTCCGCCCATTCTCCGCCCCATGGCTGACTAATTTTTTTTATTTATGCAGAGGCCGA
GGCCGCCTCGGCCTCTGAGCTATTCCAGAAGTAGTGAGGAGGCTTTTTTGGAGGCCTAGGCTTTTGCAAA
GATCGATCAAGAGACAGGATGAGGATCGTTTCGCATGATTGAACAAGATGGATTGCACGCAGGTTCTCCG
GCCGCTTGGGTGGAGAGGCTATTCGGCTATGACTGGGCACAACAGACAATCGGCTGCTCTGATGCCGCCG
TGTTCCGGCTGTCAGCGCAGGGGCGCCCGGTTCTTTTTGTCAAGACCGACCTGTCCGGTGCCCTGAATGA
ACTGCAAGACGAGGCAGCGCGGCTATCGTGGCTGGCCACGACGGGCGTTCCTTGCGCAGCTGTGCTCGAC
GTTGTCACTGAAGCGGGAAGGGACTGGCTGCTATTGGGCGAAGTGCCGGGGCAGGATCTCCTGTCATCTC
ACCTTGCTCCTGCCGAGAAAGTATCCATCATGGCTGATGCAATGCGGCGGCTGCATACGCTTGATCCGGC
TACCTGCCCATTCGACCACCAAGCGAAACATCGCATCGAGCGAGCACGTACTCGGATGGAAGCCGGTCTT
GTCGATCAGGATGATCTGGACGAAGAGCATCAGGGGCTCGCGCCAGCCGAACTGTTCGCCAGGCTCAAGG
CGAGCATGCCCGACGGCGAGGATCTCGTCGTGACCCATGGCGATGCCTGCTTGCCGAATATCATGGTGGA
AAATGGCCGCTTTTCTGGATTCATCGACTGTGGCCGGCTGGGTGTGGCGGACCGCTATCAGGACATAGCG
TTGGCTACCCGTGATATTGCTGAAGAGCTTGGCGGCGAATGGGCTGACCGCTTCCTCGTGCTTTACGGTA
TCGCCGCTCCCGATTCGCAGCGCATCGCCTTCTATCGCCTTCTTGACGAGTTCTTCTGAGCGGGACTCTG
GGGTTCGAAATGACCGACCAAGCGACGCCCAACCTGCCATCACGAGATTTCGATTCCACCGCCGCCTTCT
ATGAAAGGTTGGGCTTCGGAATCGTTTTCCGGGACGCCGGCTGGATGATCCTCCAGCGCGGGGATCTCAT
GCTGGAGTTCTTCGCCCACCCTAGGGGGAGGCTAACTGAAACACGGAAGGAGACAATACCGGAAGGAACC
CGCGCTATGACGGCAATAAAAAGACAGAATAAAACGCACGGTGTTGGGTCGTTTGTTCATAAACGCGGGG
TTCGGTCCCAGGGCTGGCACTCTGTCGATACCCCACCGAGACCCCATTGGGGCCAATACGCCCGCGTTTC
TTCCTTTTCCCCACCCCACCCCCCAAGTTCGGGTGAAGGCCCAGGGCTCGCAGCCAACGTCGGGGCGGCA
GGCCCTGCCATAGCCTCAGGTTACTCATATATACTTTAGATTGATTTAAAACTTCATTTTTAATTTAAAA
GGATCTAGGTGAAGATCCTTTTTGATAATCTCATGACCAAAATCCCTTAACGTGAGTTTTCGTTCCACTG
AGCGTCAGACCCCGTAGAAAAGATCAAAGGATCTTCTTGAGATCCTTTTTTTCTGCGCGTAATCTGCTGC
TTGCAAACAAAAAAACCACCGCTACCAGCGGTGGTTTGTTTGCCGGATCAAGAGCTACCAACTCTTTTTC
CGAAGGTAACTGGCTTCAGCAGAGCGCAGATACCAAATACTGTTCTTCTAGTGTAGCCGTAGTTAGGCCA
CCACTTCAAGAACTCTGTAGCACCGCCTACATACCTCGCTCTGCTAATCCTGTTACCAGTGGCTGCTGCC
AGTGGCGATAAGTCGTGTCTTACCGGGTTGGACTCAAGACGATAGTTACCGGATAAGGCGCAGCGGTCGG
GCTGAACGGGGGGTTCGTGCACACAGCCCAGCTTGGAGCGAACGACCTACACCGAACTGAGATACCTACA
GCGTGAGCTATGAGAAAGCGCCACGCTTCCCGAAGGGAGAAAGGCGGACAGGTATCCGGTAAGCGGCAGG
GTCGGAACAGGAGAGCGCACGAGGGAGCTTCCAGGGGGAAACGCCTGGTATCTTTATAGTCCTGTCGGGT
TTCGCCACCTCTGACTTGAGCGTCGATTTTTGTGATGCTCGTCAGGGGGGCGGAGCCTATGGAAAAACGC
CAGCAACGCGGCCTTTTTACGGTTCCTGGCCTTTTGCTGGCCTTTTGCTCACATGTTCTTTCCTGCGTTA
TCCCCTGATTCTGTGGATAACCGTATTACCGCCATGCATTAGTTATTAATAGTAATCAATTACGGGGTCA
TTAGTTCATAGCCCATATATGGAGTTCCGCGTTACATAACTTACGGTAAATGGCCCGCCTGGCTGACCGC
CCAACGACCCCCGCCCATTGACGTCAATAATGACGTATGTTCCCATAGTAACGCCAATAGGGACTTTCCA
TTGACGTCAATGGGTGGAGTATTTACGGTAAACTGCCCACTTGGCAGTACATCAAGTGTATCATATGCCA
AGTACGCCCCCTATTGACGTCAATGACGGTAAATGGCCCGCCTGGCATTATGCCCAGTACATGACCTTAT
GGGACTTTCCTACTTGGCAGTACATCTACGTATTAGTCATCGCTATTACCATGGTGATGCGGTTTTGGCA
GTACATCAATGGGCGTGGATAGCGGTTTGACTCACGGGGATTTCCAAGTCTCCACCCCATTGACGTCAAT
GGGAGTTTGTTTTGGCACCAAAATCAACGGGACTTTCCAAAATGTCGTAACAACTCCGCCCCATTGACGC
AAATGGGCGGTAGGCGTGTACGGTGGGAGGTCTATATAAGCAGCGCGTTTTGCCTGTACTGGGTCTCTCT
GGTTAGACCAGATCTGAGCCTGGGAGCTCTCTGGCTAACTAGGGAACCCACTGCTTAAGCCTCAATAAAG
CTTGCCTTGAGTGCTTCAAGTAGTGTGTGCCCGTCTGTTGTGTGACTCTGGTAACTAGAGATCCCTCAGA
CCCTTTTAGTCAGTGTGGAAAATCTCTAGCAGTGGCGCCCGAACAGGGACTTGAAAGCGAAAGGGAAACC
AGAGGAGCTCTCTCGACGCAGGACTCGGCTTGCTGAAGCGCGCACGGCAAGAGGCGAGGGGCGGCGACTG
GTGAGTACGCCAAAAATTTTGACTAGCGGAGGCTAGAAGGAGAGAGATGGGTGCGAGAGCGTCAGTATTA
AGCGGGGGAGAATTAGATCGCGATGGGAAAAAATTCGGTTAAGGCCAGGGGGAAAGAAAAAATATAAATT
AAAACATATAGTATGGGCAAGCAGGGAGCTAGAACGATTCGCAGTTAATCCTGGCCTGTTAGAAACATCA
GAAGGCTGTAGACAAATACTGGGACAGCTACAACCATCCCTTCAGACAGGATCAGAAGAACTTAGATCAT
TATATAATACAGTAGCAACCCTCTATTGTGTGCATCAAAGGATAGAGATAAAAGACACCAAGGAAGCTTT
AGACAAGATAGAGGAAGAGCAAAACAAAAGTAAGACCACCGCACAGCAAGCGGCCGGCCGCTGATCTTCA
GACCTGGAGGAGGAGATATGAGGGACAATTGGAGAAGTGAATTATATAAATATAAAGTAGTAAAAATTGA
ACCATTAGGAGTAGCACCCACCAAGGCAAAGAGAAGAGTGGTGCAGAGAGAAAAAAGAGCAGTGGGAATA
GGAGCTTTGTTCCTTGGGTTCTTGGGAGCAGCAGGAAGCACTATGGGCGCAGCGTCAATGACGCTGACGG
TACAGGCCAGACAATTATTGTCTGGTATAGTGCAGCAGCAGAACAATTTGCTGAGGGCTATTGAGGCGCA
ACAGCATCTGTTGCAACTCACAGTCTGGGGCATCAAGCAGCTCCAGGCAAGAATCCTGGCTGTGGAAAGA
TACCTAAAGGATCAACAGCTCCTGGGGATTTGGGGTTGCTCTGGAAAACTCATTTGCACCACTGCTGTGC
CTTGGAATGCTAGTTGGAGTAATAAATCTCTGGAACAGATTTGGAATCACACGACCTGGATGGAGTGGGA
CAGAGAAATTAACAATTACACAAGCTTAATACACTCCTTAATTGAAGAATCGCAAAACCAGCAAGAAAAG
AATGAACAAGAATTATTGGAATTAGATAAATGGGCAAGTTTGTGGAATTGGTTTAACATAACAAATTGGC
TGTGGTATATAAAATTATTCATAATGATAGTAGGAGGCTTGGTAGGTTTAAGAATAGTTTTTGCTGTACT
TTCTATAGTGAATAGAGTTAGGCAGGGATATTCACCATTATCGTTTCAGACCCACCTCCCAACCCCGAGG
GGACCCGACAGGCCCGAAGGAATAGAAGAAGAAGGTGGAGAGAGAGACAGAGACAGATCCATTCGATTAG
TGAACGGATCGGCACTGCGTGCGCCAATTCTGCAGACAAATGGCAGTATTCATCCACAATTTTAAAAGAA
AAGGGGGGATTGGGGGGTACAGTGCAGGGGAAAGAATAGTAGACATAATAGCAACAGACATACAAACTAA
AGAATTACAAAAACAAATTACAAAAATTCAAAATTTTCGGGTTTATTACAGGGACAGCAGAGATCCAGTT
TG
